>Addgene plasmid #91450 | pHH0103_SLA2-1/1 | addgene full sequence | sequence record 192330 | Addgene NGS Result
TATCATGACATTAACCTATAAAAATAGGCGTATCACGAGGCCCTTTCGTCTTCAAGAATTCCCGACACCA
TCGAATGGTGCAAAACCTTTCGCGGTATGGCATGATAGCGCCCGGAAGAGAGTCAATTCAGGGTGGTGAA
TGTGAAACCAGTAACGTTATACGATGTCGCAGAGTATGCCGGTGTCTCTTATCAGACCGTTTCCCGCGTG
GTGAACCAGGCCAGCCACGTTTCTGCGAAAACGCGGGAAAAAGTGGAAGCGGCGATGGCGGAGCTGAATT
ACATTCCCAACCGCGTGGCACAACAACTGGCGGGCAAACAGTCGTTGCTGATTGGCGTTGCCACCTCCAG
TCTGGCCCTGCACGCGCCGTCGCAAATTGTCGCGGCGATTAAATCTCGCGCCGATCAACTGGGTGCCAGC
GTGGTGGTGTCGATGGTAGAACGAAGCGGCGTCGAAGCCTGTAAAGCGGCGGTGCACAATCTTCTCGCGC
AACGCGTCAGTGGGCTGATCATTAACTATCCGCTGGATGACCAGGATGCCATTGCTGTGGAAGCTGCCTG
CACTAATGTTCCGGCGTTATTTCTTGATGTCTCTGACCAGACACCCATCAACAGTATTATTTTCTCCCAT
GAAGACGGTACGCGACTGGGCGTGGAGCATCTGGTCGCATTGGGTCACCAGCAAATCGCGCTGTTAGCGG
GCCCATTAAGTTCTGTCTCGGCGCGTCTGCGTCTGGCTGGCTGGCATAAATATCTCACTCGCAATCAAAT
TCAGCCGATAGCGGAACGGGAAGGCGACTGGAGTGCCATGTCCGGTTTTCAACAAACCATGCAAATGCTG
AATGAGGGCATCGTTCCCACTGCGATGCTGGTTGCCAACGATCAGATGGCGCTGGGCGCAATGCGCGCCA
TTACCGAGTCCGGGCTGCGCGTTGGTGCGGATATCTCGGTAGTGGGATACGACGATACCGAAGACAGCTC
ATGTTATATCCCGCCGTTAACCACCATCAAACAGGATTTTCGCCTGCTGGGGCAAACCAGCGTGGACCGC
TTGCTGCAACTCTCTCAGGGCCAGGCGGTGAAGGGCAATCAGCTGTTGCCCGTCTCACTGGTGAAAAGAA
AAACCACCCTGGCGCCCAATACGCAAACCGCCTCTCCCCGCGCGTTGGCCGATTCATTAATGCAGCTGGC
ACGACAGGTTTCCCGACTGGAAAGCGGGCAGTGAGCGCAACGCAATTAATGTAAGTTAGCTCACTCATTA
GGCACAATTCTCATGTTTGACAGCTTATCATCGACTGCACGGTGCACCAATGCTTCTGGCGTCAGGCAGC
CATCGGAAGCTGTGGTATGGCTGTGCAGGTCGTAAATCACTGCATAATTCGTGTCGCTCAAGGCGCACTC
CCGTTCTGGATAATGTTTTTTGCGCCGACATCATAACGGTTCTGGCAAATATTCTGAAATGAGCTGTTGA
CAATTAATCATCGGCTCGTATAATGTGTGGAATTGTGAGCGGATAACAATTTCACACAGGAAACAGCCAG
TCCGTTTAGGTGTTTTCACGAGCACTTCACCAACAAGGACCATAGATTATGAAAATCGAAGAACACCATC
ACCATCACCATTCCAGCGGTAAGCTTATGTCCCCTATACTAGGTTATTGGAAAATTAAGGGCCTTGTGCA
ACCCACTCGACTTCTTTTGGAATATCTTGAAGAAAAATATGAAGAGCATTTGTATGAGCGCGATGAAGGT
GATAAATGGCGAAACAAAAAGTTTGAATTGGGTTTGGAGTTTCCCAATCTTCCTTATTATATTGATGGTG
ATGTTAAATTAACACAGTCTATGGCCATCATACGTTATATAGCTGACAAGCACAACATGTTGGGTGGTTG
TCCAAAAGAGCGTGCAGAGATTTCAATGCTTGAAGGAGCGGTTTTGGATATTAGATACGGTGTTTCGAGA
ATTGCATATAGTAAAGACTTTGAAACTCTCAAAGTTGATTTTCTTAGCAAGCTACCTGAAATGCTGAAAA
TGTTCGAAGATCGTTTATGTCATAAAACATATTTAAATGGTGATCATGTAACCCATCCTGACTTCATGTT
GTATGACGCTCTTGATGTTGTTTTATACATGGACCCAATGTGCCTGGATGCGTTCCCAAAATTAGTTTGT
TTTAAAAAACGTATTGAAGCTATCCCACAAATTGATAAGTACTTGAAATCCAGCAAGTATATAGCATGGC
CTTTGCAGGGCTGGCAAGCCACGTTTGGTGGTGGCGACCATCCTCCAAAATCGGATCTGGAAGTTCTGTT
CCAGGGGCCCCTGTCCAGCGGTCTGGTTCCGCGTGGTTCCGGTACCGCGGCCCAGCCGGCCATGGCCCAG
GGCGCGCTGGCAACCGCAGTTGCACTTGGTAGTTTTCCAGCAGGTGGTCCAGCAGAACTGTCTCTGCGTC
TGGGTGAACCACTGACCATTGTCTCCGAAGATGGTGATTGGTGGACCGTTCTGTCTGAAGTTTCCGGTCG
TGAATACAACATTCCGTCCGTCCATGTTGCAAAAGTTTCCGCGGCCGCATA
[142 nt withheld, positions 2572-2713]
C
[98 nt withheld, positions 2715-2812]
AGTTTGTACTGGTGACGAAACTCAGTGTCTAGCTAGAGTGGC
[149 nt withheld, positions 2855-3003]
T
[41 nt withheld, positions 3005-3045]
T
[62 nt withheld, positions 3047-3108]
A
[35 nt withheld, positions 3110-3144]
CCTCCCTCAATCGGTTGAATGTCGCCCTTTTGTCTTTGGCGCTGGTAAACCATATGAA
[86 nt withheld, positions 3203-3288]
T
[54 nt withheld, positions 3290-3343]
CTAGCGCCGCCCTATACCTTGTCTGCCTCCCCGCGTTGCGTCGCGGTGCATGGAGCCGGGCCACCTCGAC
CTGAATGGAAGCCGGCGGCACCTCGCTAACGGATTCACCACTCCAAGAATTGGAGCCAATCAATTCTTGC
GGAGAACTGTGAATGCGCAAACCAACCCTTGGCAGAACATATCCATCGCGTCCGCCATCTCCAGCAGCCG
CACGCGGCGCATCTCGGGCAGCGTTGGGTCCTGGCCACGGGTGCGCATGATCGTGCTCCTGTCGTTGAGG
ACCCGGCTAGGCTGGCGGGGTTGCCTTACTGGTTAGCAGAATGAATCACCGATACGCGAGCGAACGTGAA
GCGACTGCTGCTGCAAAACGTCTGCGACCTGAGCAACAACATGAATGGTCTTCGGTTTCCGTGTTTCGTA
AAGTCTGGAAACGCGGAAGTCAGCGCCCTGCACCATTATGTTCCGGATCTGCATCGCAGGATGCTGCTGG
CTACCCTGTGGAACACCTACATCTGTATTAACGAAGCGCTGGCATTGACCCTGAGTGATTTTTCTCTGGT
CCCGCCGCATCCATACCGCCAGTTGTTTACCCTCACAACGTTCCAGTAACCGGGCATGTTCATCATCAGT
AACCCGTATCGTGAGCATCCTCTCTCGTTTCATCGGTATCATTACCCCCATGAACAGAAATCCCCCTTAC
ACGGAGGCATCAGTGACCAAACAGGAAAAAACCGCCCTTAACATGGCCCGCTTTATCAGAAGCCAGACAT
TAACGCTTCTGGAGAAACTCAACGAGCTGGACGCGGATGAACAGGCAGACATCTGTGAATCGCTTCACGA
CCACGCTGATGAGCTTTACCGCAGGATCCGCGAAATTGTAAGCGTTAATATTTTGTTAAAATTCGCGTTA
AATTTTTGTTAAATCAGCTCATTTTTTAACCAATAGGCCGAAATCGGCAAAATCCCTTATAAATCAAAAG
AATAGACCGAGATAGGGT
[37 nt withheld, positions 4342-4378]
AAAGAACGTGGACTCCAACGTCAAAGG
[49 nt withheld, positions 4406-4454]
T
[91 nt withheld, positions 4456-4546]
G
[124 nt withheld, positions 4548-4671]
CGCGGATCCTGCCTCGCGCGTTTCGGTGATGACGGTGAAAACCTCTGACACATGCAGCTCCCGGAGACGG
TCACAGCTTGTCTGTAAGCGGATGCCGGGAGCAGACAAGCCCGTCAGGGCGCGTCAGCGGGTGTTGGCGG
GTGTCGGGGCGCAGCCATGACCCAGTCACGTAGCGATAGCGGAGTGTATACTGGCTTAACTATGCGGCAT
CAGAGCAGATTGTACTGAGAGTGCACCATATGCGGTGTGAAATACCGCACAGATGCGTAAGGAGAAAATA
CCGCATCAGGCGCTCTTCCGCTTCCTCGCTCACTGACTCGCTGCGCTCGGTCGTTCGGCTGCGGCGAGCG
GTATCAGCTCACTCAAAGGCGGTAATACGGTTATCCACAGAATCAGGGGATAACGCAGGAAAGAACATGT
GAGCAAAAGGCCAGCAAAAGGCCAGGAACCGTAAAAAGGCCGCGTTGCTGGCGTTTTTCCATAGGCTCCG
CCCCCCTGACGAGCATCACAAAAATCGACGCTCAAGTCAGAGGTGGCGAAACCCGACAGGACTATAAAGA
TACCAGGGTTTCCCCCTGGAAGCTCCCTCGTGCGCTCTCCTGTTCCGACCCTGCCGCTTACCGGATACCT
GTCCGCCTTTCTCCCTTCGGGAAGCGTGGCGCTTTCTCATAGCTCACGCTGTAGGTATCTCAGTTCGGTG
TAGGTCGTTCGCTCCAAGCTGGGCTGTGTGCACGAACCCCCCGTTCAGCCCGACCGCTGCGCCTTATCCG
GTAACTATCGTCTTGAGTCCAACCCGGTAAGACACGACTTATCGCCACTGGCAGCAGCCACTGGTAACAG
GATTAGCAGAGCGAGGTATGTAGGCGGTGCTACAGAGTTCTTGAAGTGGTGGCCTAACTACGGCTACACT
AGAAGGACAGTATTTGGTATCTGCGCTCTGCTGAAGCCAGTTACCTTCGGAAAAAGAGTTGGTAGCTCTT
GATCCGGCAAACAAACCACCGCTGGTAGCGGTGGTTTTTTTGTTTGCAAGCAGCAGATTACGCGCAGAAA
AAAAGGATCTCAAGAAGATCCTTTGATCTTTTCTACGGGGTCTGACGCTCAGTGGAACGAAAACTCACGT
TAAGGGATTTTGGTCATGAGATTATCAAAAAGGATCTTCACCTAGATCCTTTTAAATTAAAAATGAAGTT
TTAAATCAATCTAAAGTATATATGAGTAAACTTGGTCTGACAGTTACCAATGCTTAATCAGTGAGGCACC
TATCTCAGCGATCTGTCTATTTCGTTCATCCATAGTTGCCTGACTCCCCGTCGTGTAGATAACTACGATA
CGGGAGGGCTTACCATCTGGCCCCAGTGCTGCAATGATACCGCGAGACCCACGCTCACCGGCTCCAGATT
TATCAGCAATAAACCAGCCAGCCGGAAGGGCCGAGCGCAGAAGTGGTCCTGCAACTTTATCCGCCTCCAT
CCAGTCTATTAATTGTTGCCGGGAAGCTAGAGTAAGTAGTTCGCCAGTTAATAGTTTGCGCAACGTTGTT
GCCATTGCTGCAGGCATCGTGGTGTCACGCTCGTCGTTTGGTATGGCTTCATTCAGCTCCGGTTCCCAAC
GATCAAGGCGAGTTACATGATCCCCCATATTGTGCAAAAAAGCGGTTAGCTCCTTCGGTCCTCCGATCGT
TGTCAGAAGTAAGTTGGCCGCAGTGTTATCACTCATGGTTATGGCAGCACTGCATAATTCTCTTACTGTC
ATGCCATCCGTAAGATGCTTTTCTGTGACTGGTGAGTACTCAACCAAGTCATTCTGAGAATAGTGTATGC
GGCGACCGAGTTGCTCTTGCCCGGCGTCAACACGGGATAATACCGCGCCACATAGCAGAACTTTAAAAGT
GCTCATCATTGGAAAACGTTCTTCGGGGCGAAAACTCTCAAGGATCTTACCGCTGTTGAGATCCAGTTCG
ATGTAACCCACTCGTGCACCCAACTGATCTTCAGCATCTTTTACTTTCACCAGCGTTTCTGGGTGAGCAA
AAACAGGAAGGCAAAATGCCGCAAAAAAGGGAATAAGGGCGACACGGAAATGTTGAATACTCATACTCTT
CCTTTTTCAATATTATTGAAGCATTTATCAGGGTTATTGTCTCATGAGCGGATACATATTTGAATGTATT
TAGAAAAATAAACAAATAGGGGTTCCGCGCACATTTCCCCGAAAAGTGCCACCTGACGTCTAAGAAACCA
TTAT
Features (pLannotate 1.2.2; 21 found; start..end, strand, type, name):
     64..141     +  promoter       lacIq promoter: lacI (mutant); In the lacIq allele, a single base change in the promoter boosts expression of the lacI gene about 10-fold.
    142..1224    +  CDS            lacI: lac repressor; lacI; The lac repressor binds to the lac operator to inhibit transcription in E. coli. This inhibition can be relieved by adding lactose or isopropyl-β-D-thiogalactopyranoside (IPTG).
   1237..1258    +  protein_bind   CAP binding site: CAP binding activates transcription in the presence of cAMP. E. coli catabolite activator protein
   1277..1294    +  promoter       tet promoter (fragment): E. coli promoter for tetracycline efflux protein gene
   1467..1495    +  promoter       tac promoter: strong E. coli promoter; hybrid between the trp and lac UV5 promoters
   1503..1519    +  protein_bind   lac operator: The lac repressor binds to the lac operator to inhibit transcription in E. coli. This inhibition can be relieved by adding lactose or isopropyl-β-D-thiogalactopyranoside (IPTG). lac repressor encoded by lacI
   1604..1621    +  CDS            6xHis: 6xHis affinity tag
   1637..2290    +  CDS            GST26_SCHJA: Experimental evidence at protein level: Swiss-Prot protein existence level 1. GST isoenzymes appear to play a central role in the parasite detoxification system. Other functions are also suspected including a role in increasing the solubility of haematin in the parasite gut. From Schistosoma japonicum (Blood fluke).
   2339..2560    +  CDS            Sla2 (fragment): SLAP2_MOUSE - Experimental evidence at protein level: Swiss-Prot protein existence level 1. Adapter protein, which negatively regulates T-cell receptor (TCR) signaling. Inhibits T-cell antigen-receptor induced activation of nuclear factor of activated T-cells. May act by linking signaling proteins such as ZAP70 with CBL, leading to a CBL dependent degradation of signaling proteins. From Mus musculus (Mouse).
   2576..2623    +  terminator     fd terminator (sequence withheld): central terminator from bacteriophage fd (Otsuka and Kunisawa, 1982)
   2628..2840    +  CDS            M13 gene III (fragment) (sequence partly withheld): pIII; III; minor coat protein
   2855..3325    +  CDS            M13 gene III (fragment) (sequence partly withheld): pIII; III; minor coat protein
   3347..3417    +  CDS            TcR (fragment): tetracycline efflux protein; tet; confers resistance to tetracycline
   3659..4039    -  CDS            YPB1_ECOLX: Protein predicted: Swiss-Prot protein existence level 4. From Escherichia coli.
   4056..4207    +  CDS            rop (fragment): Rop protein, which maintains plasmids at low copy number; rop
   4243..4671    -  rep_origin     f1 ori (sequence partly withheld): f1 bacteriophage origin of replication; arrow indicates direction of (+) strand synthesis
   4680..4719    +  CDS            rop (fragment): Rop protein, which maintains plasmids at low copy number; rop
   4821..4961    +  misc_feature   bom: basis of mobility region from pBR322
   5147..5734    -  rep_origin     ori: high-copy-number ColE1/pMB1/pBR322/pUC origin of replication
   5908..6765    -  CDS            bla: BLAT_ECOLX - Experimental evidence at protein level: Swiss-Prot protein existence level 1. TEM-type are the most prevalent beta-lactamases in enterobacteria; they hydrolyze the beta-lactam bond in susceptible beta-lactam antibiotics, thus conferring resistance to penicillins and cephalosporins. TEM-3 and TEM-4 are capable of hydrolyzing cefotaxime and ceftazidime. TEM-5 is capable of hydrolyzing ceftazidime. TEM-6 is capable of hydrolyzing ceftazidime and aztreonam. TEM-8/CAZ-2, TEM- 16/CAZ-7 and TEM-24/CAZ-6 are markedly active against ceftazidime. IRT- 4 shows resistance to beta-lactamase in
   6766..6870    -  promoter       AmpR promoter: bla
