[The description below was written by a language model from this plasmid's Addgene catalogue record and pLannotate feature annotations shown in this document.]
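Description:
pHH0103_SLA2-1/1 is a 6,915-nt bacterial expression plasmid built on the pHH0103 backbone for producing and purifying the SH3 domain of human SLA2 (Src-like adaptor 2, also known as SLAP-2) in E. coli. It is propagated through a ColE1/pBR322-type origin with an adjacent bom region. The catalogue lists it as low copy, although the rop gene appears only as fragments interrupted by an f1 phage origin. Selection is by ampicillin through the TEM beta-lactamase gene (bla) and its own promoter.

Expression is driven by the strong hybrid tac promoter followed by a lac operator, and the plasmid carries its own lacI gene under the up-mutated lacIq promoter, so transcription is kept repressed until relieved with IPTG. The open reading frame encodes an N-terminal 6xHis tag, then Schistosoma japonicum glutathione S-transferase, then the roughly 224-bp SLA2 fragment cloned between SfiI and NotI sites. The product is therefore a His-GST-SH3 fusion that can be captured on either nickel or glutathione resin. The automated annotation labels the insert by its match to the mouse Sla2 protein, but the catalogue entry gives the species as human; this probably reflects homology-based labelling rather than a true discrepancy.

Downstream of the insert lie an fd phage terminator and two fragments of M13 gene III, along with remnants of the tetracycline resistance gene and its promoter. Together with the f1 origin, these suggest descent from a phagemid display vector, though the record does not say so or assign them any function here. The construct belongs to a collection of human SH3 domain constructs; the associated publication analysed the specificities of the human SH3 domain family.
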