Addgene plasmid #91450: pHH0103_SLA2-1/1
Purpose: Protein expression and purification of human SH3 domain construct SLA2-1/1
Depositing lab: Sachdev Sidhu. Depositing organization: University of Toronto. Publication: Comprehensive Analysis of the Human SH3 Domain Family Reveals a Wide Variety of Non-canonical Specificities. Teyra J, Huang H, Jain S, Guan X, Dong A, Liu Y, Tempel W, Min J, Tong Y, Kim PM, Bader GD, Sidhu SS. Structure. 2017 Oct 3;25(10):1598-1610.e3. doi: 10.1016/j.str.2017.07.017. Epub 2017 Sep 7. PubMed 28890361.
Backbone
  Vector backbone: pHH0103
  Vector type: Bacterial Expression
Growth in bacteria
  Bacterial resistance: Ampicillin, 100 μg/mL
  Growth temperature: 37°C
  Growth strain: DH5alpha
  Copy number: Low Copy
Gene/Insert
  Gene/Insert name: SLA2-1/1
  Species: H. sapiens (human)
  Insert size (bp): 224
  Entrez Gene: SLA2 (a.k.a. C20orf156, MARS, SLAP-2, SLAP2)
  Cloning method: Restriction Enzyme; 5′ cloning site Sfi1 (unknown if destroyed); 3′ cloning site Not1 (unknown if destroyed)
Terms and licenses: Academic/Nonprofit Terms; Industry Terms: Not Available to Industry
How to cite: pHH0103_SLA2-1/1 was a gift from Sachdev Sidhu (Addgene plasmid # 91450 ; http://n2t.net/addgene:91450 ; RRID:Addgene_91450)
