>Addgene plasmid #91450 | pHH0103_SLA2-1/1 | depositor partial sequence | sequence record 175938 | insert sequence
GGTACCGAATTCGGATCCGCGCGCTGGCAACCGCAGTTGCACTTGGTAGTTTTCCAGCAGGTGGTCCAGC
AGAACTGTCTCTGCGTCTGGGTGAACCACTGACCATTGTCTCCGAAGATGGTGATTGGTGGACCGTTCTG
TCTGAAGTTTCCGGTCGTGAATACAACATTCCGTCCGTCCATGTTGCAAAAGTTTCCGCGGCCGCTAGCT
AAGTCGACGAGCTC
